>Addgene plasmid #103233 | LSB-hsa-miR-138-5p | depositor full sequence | sequence record 195515 | Full Sequence
AATTGAGGGGATAACGCAGGAAAGAACATGTGAGCAAAAGGCCAGCAAAAGGCCAGGAACCGTAAAAAGG
CCGCGTTGCTGGCGTTTTTCCATAGGCTCCGCCCCCCTGACGAGCATCACAAAAATCGACGCTCAAGTCA
GAGGTGGCGAAACCCGACAGGACTATAAAGATACCAGGCGTTTCCCCCTGGAAGCTCCCTCGTGCGCTCT
CCTGTTCCGACCCTGCCGCTTACCGGATACCTGTCCGCCTTTCTCCCTTCGGGAAGCGTGGCGCTTTCTC
ATAGCTCACGCTGTAGGTATCTCAGTTCGGTGTAGGTCGTTCGCTCCAAGCTGGGCTGTGTGCACGAACC
CCCCGTTCAGCCCGACCGCTGCGCCTTATCCGGTAACTATCGTCTTGAGTCCAACCCGGTAAGACACGAC
TTATCGCCACTGGCAGCAGCCACTGGTAACAGGATTAGCAGAGCGAGGTATGTAGGCGGTGCTACAGAGT
TCTTGAAGTGGTGGCCTAACTACGGCTACACTAGAAGAACAGTATTTGGTATCTGCGCTCTGCTGAAGCC
AGTTACCTTCGGAAAAAGAGTTGGTAGCTCTTGATCCGGCAAACAAACCACCGCTGGTAGCGGTGGTTTT
TTTGTTTGCAAGCAGCAGATTACGCGCAGAAAAAAAGGATCTCAAGAAGATCCTTTGATCTTTTCTACGG
GGTCTGACGCTCAGTGGAACGAAAACTCACGTTAAGGGATTTTGGTCATGAGATTATCAAAAAGGATCTT
CACCTAGATCCTTTTAAATTAAAAATGAAGTTTTAAATCAATCTAAAGTATATATGAGTAAACTTGGTCT
GACAGTTACCAATGCTTAATCAGTGAGGCACCTATCTCAGCGATCTGTCTATTTCGTTCATCCATAGTTG
CCTGACTCCCCGTCGTGTAGATAACTACGATACGGGAGGGCTTACCATCTGGCCCCAGTGCTGCAATGAT
ACCGCGAGAACCACGCTCACCGGCTCCAGATTTATCAGCAATAAACCAGCCAGCCGGAAGGGCCGAGCGC
AGAAGTGGTCCTGCAACTTTATCCGCCTCCATCCAGTCTATTAATTGTTGCCGGGAAGCTAGAGTAAGTA
GTTCGCCAGTTAATAGTTTGCGCAACGTTGTTGCCATTGCTACAGGCATCGTGGTGTCACGCTCGTCGTT
TGGTATGGCTTCATTCAGCTCCGGTTCCCAACGATCAAGGCGAGTTACATGATCCCCCATGTTGTGCAAA
AAAGCGGTTAGCTCCTTCGGTCCTCCGATCGTTGTCAGAAGTAAGTTGGCCGCAGTGTTATCACTCATGG
TTATGGCAGCACTGCATAATTCTCTTACTGTCATGCCATCCGTAAGATGCTTTTCTGTGACTGGTGAGTA
CTCAACCAAGTCATTCTGAGAATAGTGTATGCGGCGACCGAGTTGCTCTTGCCCGGCGTCAATACGGGAT
AATACCGCGCCACATAGCAGAACTTTAAAAGTGCTCATCATTGGAAAACGTTCTTCGGGGCGAAAACTCT
CAAGGATCTTACCGCTGTTGAGATCCAGTTCGATGTAACCCACTCGTGCACCCAACTGATCTTCAGCATC
TTTTACTTTCACCAGCGTTTCTGGGTGAGCAAAAACAGGAAGGCAAAATGCCGCAAAAAAGGGAATAAGG
GCGACACGGAAATGTTGAATACTCATACTCTTCCTTTTTCAATATTATTGAAGCATTTATCAGGGTTATT
GTCTCATGAGCGGATACATATTTGAATGTAGCTCCGAATTTCTCGAGGGCTTGTCGACGACGGCGGTCTC
CGTCGTCAGGATCATGAATTCGACCCGCCTGCCACCATGACCGAGTACAAGCCCACGGTGCGCCTCGCCA
CCCGCGACGACGTCCCCCGGGCCGTACGCACCCTCGCCGCCGCGTTCGCCGACTACCCCGCCACGCGCCA
CACCGTCGACCCGGACCGCCACATCGAGCGGGTCACCGAGCTGCAAGAACTCTTCCTCACGCGCGTCGGG
CTCGACATCGGCAAGGTGTGGGTCGCGGACGACGGCGCCGCGGTGGCGGTCTGGACCACGCCGGAGAGCG
TCGAAGCGGGGGCGGTGTTCGCCGAGATCGGCCCGCGCATGGCCGAGTTGAGCGGTTCCCGGCTGGCCGC
GCAGCAACAGATGGAAGGCCTCCTGGCGCCGCACCGGCCCAAGGAGCCCGCGTGGTTCCTGGCCACCGTC
GGCGTCTCGCCCGACCACCAGGGCAAGGGTCTGGGCAGCGCCGTCGTGCTCCCCGGAGTGGAGGCGGCCG
AGCGCGCCGGGGTGCCCGCCTTCCTGGAGACATCCGCGCCCCGCAACCTCCCCTTCTACGAGCGGCTCGG
CTTCACCGTCACCGCCGACGTCGAGGTGCCCGAAGGACCGCGCACCTGGTGCATGACCCGCAAGCCCGGT
GCCTGATACGCGTGAATTCACTCCTCAGGTGCAGGCTGCCTATCAGAAGGTGGTGGCTGGTGTGGCCAAT
GCCCTGGCTCACAAATACCACTGAGATCTTTTTCCCTCTGCCAAAAATTATGGGGACATCATGAAGCCCC
TTGAGCATCTGACTTCTGGCTAATAAAGGAAATTTATTTTCATTGCAATAGTGTGTTGGAATTTTTTGTG
TCTCTCACTCGGAAGGACATATGGGAGGGCAAATCATTTAAAACATCAGAATGAGTATTTGGTTTAGAGT
TTGGCAACATATGCCCATATGCTGGCTGCCATGAACAAAGGTTGGCTATAAAGAGGTCATCAGTATATGA
AACAGCCCCCTGCTGTCCATTCCTTATTCCATAGAAAAGCCTTGACTTGAGGTTAGATTTTTTTTATATT
TTGTTTTGTGTTATTTTTTTCTTTAACATCCCTAAAATTTTCCTTACATGTTTTACTAGCCAGATTTTTC
CTCCTCTCCTGACTACTCCCAGTCATAGCTGTCCCTCTTCTCTTATGGAGATCCCTCGACCTGCAGCCCA
AGCTTGAATTCTCTAGAATTACCCTGTTATCCCTATGCTTGGTTTACCGAGCTCTTATTGGTTTTCAAAC
TTCATTGACTGTGCCCAACGCGCCTGGGAGCTCACGGGGACAGCCCCCCCCCAAAGCCCCCAGGGATGTA
ATTACGTCCCTCCCCCGCTAGGGGGCAGCAGCGAGCCGCCCGGGGCTCCGCTCCGGTCCGGCGCTCCCCC
CGCATCCCCGAGCCGGCAGCGTGCGGGGACAGCCCGGGCACGGGGAAGGTGGCACGGGATCGCTTTCCTC
TGAACGCTTCTCGCTGCTCTTTGAGCCTGCAGACACCTGGGGGGATACGGGGAAAAAGCTAGGCTGAAAG
ACCGGTTCTTAGAATGACACGCGCCTGGGAGCTCACGGGGACAGCCCCCCCCCAAAGCCCCCAGGGATGT
AATTACGTCCCTCCCCCGCTAGGGGGCAGCAGCGAGCCGCCCGGGGCTCCGCTCCGGTCCGGCGCTCCCC
CCGCATCCCCGAGCCGGCAGCGTGCGGGGACAGCCCGGGCACGGGGAAGGTGGCACGGGATCGCTTTCCT
CTGAACGCTTCTCGCTGCTCTTTGAGCCTGCAGACACCTGGGGGGATACGGGGAAAAAGCTAACTTCTGA
GACGACAACTTTGTATAGAAAAGTTGGCTCCGAATTCGCCCTTGACAGCAGAGATCCAGTTTGGTTAATT
AATTGGCTCCGGTGCCCGTCAGTGGGCAGAGCGCACATCGCCCACAGTCCCCGAGAAGTTGTGGGGAGGG
GTCGGCAATTGAACCGGTGCCTAGAGAAGGTGGCGCGGGGTAAACTGGGAAAGTGATGTCGTGTACTGGC
TCCGCCTTTTTCCCGAGGGTGGGGGAGAACCGTATATAAGTGCAGTAGTCGCCGTGAACGTTCTTTTTCG
CAACGGGTTTGCCGCCAGAACACAGGTAAGTGCCGTGTGTGGTTCCCGCGGGCCTGGCCTCTTTACGGGT
TATGGCCCTTGCGTGCCTTGAATTACTTCCACCTGGCTGCAGTACGTGATTCTTGATCCCGAGCTTCGGG
TTGGAAGTGGGTGGGAGAGTTCGAGGCCTTGCGCTTAAGGAGCCCCTTCGCCTCGTGCTTGAGTTGAGGC
CTGGCCTGGGCGCTGGGGCCGCCGCGTGCGAATCTGGTGGCACCTTCGCGCCTGTCTCGCTGCTTTCGAT
AAGTCTCTAGCCATTTAAAATTTTTGATGACCTGCTGCGACGCTTTTTTTCTGGCAAGATAGTCTTGTAA
ATGCGGGCCAAGATCTGCACACTGGTATTTCGGTTTTTGGGGCCGCGGGCGGCGACGGGGCCCGTGCGTC
CCAGCGCACATGTTCGGCGAGGCGGGGCCTGCGAGCGCGGCCACCGAGAATCGGACGGGGGTAGTCTCAA
GCTGGCCGGCCTGCTCTGGTGCCTGGCCTCGCGCCGCCGTGTATCGCCCCGCCCTGGGCGGCAAGGCTGG
CCCGGTCGGCACCAGTTGCGTGAGCGGAAAGATGGCCGCTTCCCGGCCCTGCTGCAGGGAGCTCAAAATG
GAGGACGCGGCGCTCGGGAGAGCGGGCGGGTGAGTCACCCACACAAAGGAAAAGGGCCTTTCCGTCCTCA
GCCGTCGCTTCATGTGACTCCACGGAGTACCGGGCGCCGTCCAGGCACCTCGATTAGTTCTCGAGCTTTT
GGAGTACGTCGTCTTTAGGTTGGGGGGAGGGGTTTTATGCGATGGAGTTTCCCCACACTGAGTGGGTGGA
GACTGAAGTTAGGCCAGCTTGGCACTTGATGTAATTCTCCTTGGAATTTGCCCTTTTTGAGTTTGGATCT
TGGTTCATTCTCAAGCCTCAGACAGTGGTTCAAAGTTTTTTTCTTCCATTTCAGGTGTCGTGAGAAGGGC
GAATTCGACCCAAGTTTGTACAAAAAAGCAGGCTGGATCCAGGTGCCACCATGGTGAGCGAGCTGATTAA
GGAGAACATGCACATGAAGCTGTACATGGAGGGCACCGTGAACAACCACCACTTCAAGTGCACATCCGAG
GGCGAAGGCAAGCCCTACGAGGGCACCCAGACCATGAGAATCAAGGCGGTCGAGGGCGGCCCTCTCCCCT
TCGCCTTCGACATCCTGGCTACCAGCTTCATGTACGGCAGCAAAACCTTCATCAACCACACCCAGGGCAT
CCCCGACTTCTTTAAGCAGTCCTTCCCCGAGGGCTTCACATGGGAGAGAGTCACCACATACGAAGATGGG
GGCGTGCTGACCGCTACCCAGGACACCAGCCTCCAGGACGGCTGCCTCATCTACAACGTCAAGATCAGAG
GGGTGAACTTCCCATCCAACGGCCCTGTGATGCAGAAGAAAACACTCGGCTGGGAGGCCTCCACCGAGAC
ACTGTACCCCGCTGACGGCGGCCTGGAAGGCAGAGCCGACATGGCCCTGAAGCTCGTGGGCGGGGGCCAC
CTGATCTGCAACCTTAAGACCACATACAGATCCAAGAAACCCGCTAAGAACCTCAAGATGCCCGGCGTCT
ACTATGTGGACAGGAGACTGGAAAGAATCAAGGAGGCCGACAAAGAGACATACGTCGAGCAGCACGAGGT
GGCTGTGGCCAGATACTGCGACCTCCCTAGCAAACTGGGGCACAAACTTAATTGAGAATTCTACCACCCA
GCTTTCTTGTACAAAGTGGTACGTCTCAAGACCAGAGGTCTCTGCTTATATTAGGCGGCCTGATTCACAA
CACCAGCTCGGCCTGATTCACAACACCAGCTCGGCCTGATTCACAACACCAGCTCGGCCTGATTCACAAC
ACCAGCTCAACCAGAAGAGACCTGTGCTTCACTCCTCAGGTGCAGGCTGCCTATCAGAAGGTGGTGGCTG
GTGTGGCCAATGCCCTGGCTCACAAATACCACTGAGATCTTTTTCCCTCTGCCAAAAATTATGGGGACAT
CATGAAGCCCCTTGAGCATCTGACTTCTGGCTAATAAAGGAAATTTATTTTCATTGCAATAGTGTGTTGG
AATTTTTTGTGTCTCTCACTCGGAAGGACATATGGGAGGGCAAATCATTTAAAACATCAGAATGAGTATT
TGGTTTAGAGTTTGGCAACATATGCCCATATGCTGGCTGCCATGAACAAAGGTTGGCTATAAAGAGGTCA
TCAGTATATGAAACAGCCCCCTGCTGTCCATTCCTTATTCCATAGAAAAGCCTTGACTTGAGGTTAGATT
TTTTTTATATTTTGTTTTGTGTTATTTTTTTCTTTAACATCCCTAAAATTTTCCTTACATGTTTTACTAG
CCAGATTTTTCCTCCTCTCCTGACTACTCCCAGTCATAGCTGTCCCTCTTCTCTTATGGAGATCCCGAGC
GGTGCGTTTTTATGCTTGTAGTATTGTATAATGTTTTTAAGATCCAAGCTTCTGACCTCTTCTCTTCCTC
CCACAGGGCCTCGAGACAATTGCATCGATGGTACCAGTGAAAGTCTGCAATGAATTCGAGTTGGCGCGCC
TGTCATTCTAAATCTCTCTTTCAGCCTAAAGCTTTTTCCCCGTATCCCCCCAGGTGTCTGCAGGCTCAAA
GAGCAGCGAGAAGCGTTCAGAGGAAAGCGATCCCGTGCCACCTTCCCCGTGCCCGGGCTGTCCCCGCACG
CTGCCGGCTCGGGGATGCGGGGGGAGCGCCGGACCGGAGCGGAGCCCCGGGCGGCTCGCTGCTGCCCCCT
AGCGGGGGAGGGACGTAATTACATCCCTGGGGGCTTTGGGAGGGGGCTGTCCCCGTGAGCTCCCAGGCGC
GCCTGTCATTCTAAATCTCTCTTTCAGCCTAAAGCTTTTTCCCCGTATCCCCCCAGGTGTCTGCAGGCTC
AAAGAGCAGCGAGAAGCGTTCAGAGGAAAGCGATCCCGTGCCACCTTCCCCGTGCCCGGGCTGTCCCCGC
ACGCTGCCGGCTCGGGGATGCGGGGGGAGCGCCGGACCGGAGCGGAGCCCCGGGCGGCTCGCTGCTGCCC
CCTAGCGGGGGAGGGACGTAATTACATCCCTGGGGGCTTTGGGGGGGGGCTGTCCCCGTGAGCTCCCAGG
CGCGCCAACTCGGTACCGTATCGATGTCGACGTTAACGCTAGTGATATCAACTTTGTATAGAAAAGTTGG
CTCCGAATTCGCCCTTGACAGCAGAGATCCAGTTTGGTTAATTAATTGGCTCCGGTGCCCGTCAGTGGGC
AGAGCGCACATCGCCCACAGTCCCCGAGAAGTTGTGGGGAGGGGTCGGCAATTGAACCGGTGCCTAGAGA
AGGTGGCGCGGGGTAAACTGGGAAAGTGATGTCGTGTACTGGCTCCGCCTTTTTCCCGAGGGTGGGGGAG
AACCGTATATAAGTGCAGTAGTCGCCGTGAACGTTCTTTTTCGCAACGGGTTTGCCGCCAGAACACAGGT
AAGTGCCGTGTGTGGTTCCCGCGGGCCTGGCCTCTTTACGGGTTATGGCCCTTGCGTGCCTTGAATTACT
TCCACCTGGCTGCAGTACGTGATTCTTGATCCCGAGCTTCGGGTTGGAAGTGGGTGGGAGAGTTCGAGGC
CTTGCGCTTAAGGAGCCCCTTCGCCTCGTGCTTGAGTTGAGGCCTGGCCTGGGCGCTGGGGCCGCCGCGT
GCGAATCTGGTGGCACCTTCGCGCCTGTCTCGCTGCTTTCGATAAGTCTCTAGCCATTTAAAATTTTTGA
TGACCTGCTGCGACGCTTTTTTTCTGGCAAGATAGTCTTGTAAATGCGGGCCAAGATCTGCACACTGGTA
TTTCGGTTTTTGGGGCCGCGGGCGGCGACGGGGCCCGTGCGTCCCAGCGCACATGTTCGGCGAGGCGGGG
CCTGCGAGCGCGGCCACCGAGAATCGGACGGGGGTAGTCTCAAGCTGGCCGGCCTGCTCTGGTGCCTGGC
CTCGCGCCGCCGTGTATCGCCCCGCCCTGGGCGGCAAGGCTGGCCCGGTCGGCACCAGTTGCGTGAGCGG
AAAGATGGCCGCTTCCCGGCCCTGCTGCAGGGAGCTCAAAATGGAGGACGCGGCGCTCGGGAGAGCGGGC
GGGTGAGTCACCCACACAAAGGAAAAGGGCCTTTCCGTCCTCAGCCGTCGCTTCATGTGACTCCACGGAG
TACCGGGCGCCGTCCAGGCACCTCGATTAGTTCTCGAGCTTTTGGAGTACGTCGTCTTTAGGTTGGGGGG
AGGGGTTTTATGCGATGGAGTTTCCCCACACTGAGTGGGTGGAGACTGAAGTTAGGCCAGCTTGGCACTT
GATGTAATTCTCCTTGGAATTTGCCCTTTTTGAGTTTGGATCTTGGTTCATTCTCAAGCCTCAGACAGTG
GTTCAAAGTTTTTTTCTTCCATTTCAGGTGTCGTGAGAAGGGCGAATTCGACCCAAGTTTGTACAAAAAA
GCAGGCTCGCCACCATGGTGAGCAAGGGCGAGGAGCTGTTCACCGGGGTGGTGCCCATCCTGGTCGAGCT
GGACGGCGACGTAAACGGCCACAAGTTCAGCGTGAGGGGCGAGGGCGAGGGCGATGCCACCAACGGCAAG
CTGACCCTGAAGTTCATCTGCACCACCGGCAAGCTGCCCGTGCCCTGGCCCACCCTCGTGACCACCCTGA
GCCACGGCGTGCAGTGCTTCGCCCGCTACCCCGACCACATGAAGCAGCACGACTTCTTCAAGTCCGCCAT
GCCCGAAGGCTACGTCCAGGAGCGCACCATCTTCTTCAAGGACGACGGCACCTACAAGACCCGCGCCGAG
GTGAAGTTCGAGGGCGACACCCTAGTGAACCGCATCGAGCTGAAGGGCGTCGACTTCAAGGAGGACGGCA
ACATCCTGGGGCACAAGCTGGAGTACAACTTCAACAGCCACAACATCTATATCATGGCCGTCAAGCAGAA
GAACGGCATCAAGGTGAACTTCAAGATCCGCCACAACGTGGAGGACGGCAGCGTGCAGCTCGCCGACCAC
TACCAGCAGAACACCCCCATCGGCGACGGCCCCGTGCTGCTGCCCGACAGCCACTACCTGAGCACCCAGT
CCGTGCTGAGCAAAGACCCCAACGAGAAGCGCGATCACATGGTCCTGCTGGAGTTCCGCACCGCCGCCGG
GATCACTCTCGGCATGGACGAGCTGTACAAGTAATACCACCCAGCTTTCTTGTACAAAGTGGTACGCGTG
AATTCACTCCTCAGGTGCAGGCTGCCTATCAGAAGGTGGTGGCTGGTGTGGCCAATGCCCTGGCTCACAA
ATACCACTGAGATCTTTTTCCCTCTGCCAAAAATTATGGGGACATCATGAAGCCCCTTGAGCATCTGACT
TCTGGCTAATAAAGGAAATTTATTTTCATTGCAATAGTGTGTTGGAATTTTTTGTGTCTCTCACTCGGAA
GGACATATGGGAGGGCAAATCATTTAAAACATCAGAATGAGTATTTGGTTTAGAGTTTGGCAACATATGC
CCATATGCTGGCTGCCATGAACAAAGGTTGGCTATAAAGAGGTCATCAGTATATGAAACAGCCCCCTGCT
GTCCATTCCTTATTCCATAGAAAAGCCTTGACTTGAGGTTAGATTTTTTTTATATTTTGTTTTGTGTTAT
TTTTTTCTTTAACATCCCTAAAATTTTCCTTACATGTTTTACTAGCCAGATTTTTCCTCCTCTCCTGACT
ACTCCCAGTCATAGCTGTCCCTCTTCTCTTATGGAGATCCCTCGACCTGCAGCCCAAGCTTGGCGTAATC
ATGGTCATAGCTGTTTCCTGTGTGAAATTGTTATCCGCTCACAATTCCACACAACATACGAGCCGGAAGC
ATAAAGTGTAAAGCCTGGGGTGCCTAATGAGTGAGCTAACTCACATTAATTGCGTTGCGCTCACTGCCCG
CTTTCCAGTCGGGAAACCTGTCGTGCCAGCGGATCGACAGTACTAAGCTTGGTCTAATACCCAATCTCTC
GTCTTATCCAGATGTTTTATACGCCTCTGGCCCGTGTCTCAAAATCTCTGATGTTACATTGCACAAGATA
AAATAATATCATCATGAACAATAAAACTGTCTGCTTACATAAACAGTAATACAAGGGGTGTTATGAGCCA
TATTCAACGGGAAACGTCGAGGCCGCGATTAAATTCCAACATGGATGCTGATTTATATGGGTATAAATGG
GCTCGCGATAATGTCGGGCAATCAGGTGCGACAATCTATCGCTTGTATGGGAAGCCCGATGCGCCAGAGT
TGTTTCTGAAACATGGCAAAGGTAGCGTTGCCAATGATGTTACAGATGAGATGGTCAGACTAAACTGGCT
GACGGAATTTATGCCTCTTCCGACCATCAAGCATTTTATCCGTACTCCTGATGATGCATGGTTACTCACC
ACTGCGATCCCCGGAAAAACAGCATTCCAGGTATTAGAAGAATATCCTGATTCAGGTGAAAATATTGTTG
ATGCGCTGGCAGTGTTCCTGCGCCGGTTGCATTCGATTCCTGTTTGTAATTGTCCTTTTAACAGCGATCG
CGTATTTCGTCTCGCTCAGGCGCAATCACGAATGAATAACGGTTTGGTTGATGCGAGTGATTTTGATGAC
GAGCGTAATGGCTGGCCTGTTGAACAAGTCTGGAAAGAAATGCATAAACTTTTGCCATTCTCACCGGATT
CAGTCGTCACTCATGGTGATTTCTCACTTGATAACCTTATTTTTGACGAGGGGAAATTAATAGGTTGTAT
TGATGTTGGACGAGTCGGAATCGCAGACCGATACCAGGATCTTGCCATCCTATGGAACTGCCTCGGTGAG
TTTTCTCCTTCATTACAGAAACGGCTTTTTCAAAAATATGGTATTGATAATCCTGATATGAATAAATTGC
AGTTTCATTTGATGCTCGATGAGTTTTTCTAATCAGAATTGGTTAATTGGTTGTAACACTGGCAGAGCAT
TACGCTGACTTGACGGGACGGCGCAAGCTCATGACCAAAATCCCTTAACGTGAGTTACGCGTCGTTCCAC
TGAGCGTCAGAGGTATCACTAGTATTACAGAGGTAAGTTATAACAGTCGCCTAACCC
Features (pLannotate 1.2.2; 28 found; start..end, strand, type, name):
     87..675     -  rep_origin     ori: high-copy-number ColE1/pMB1/pBR322/pUC origin of replication
    846..1706    -  CDS            AmpR: β-lactamase; bla; confers resistance to ampicillin, carbenicillin, and related antibiotics
   1707..1778    -  promoter       AmpR promoter: bla
   1857..2456    +  CDS            PuroR: puromycin N-acetyltransferase; pac from Streptomyces alboniger; confers resistance to puromycin
   2461..2541    +  CDS            HBB (fragment): HBB_PONPY - Experimental evidence at transcript level: Swiss-Prot protein existence level 2. Involved in oxygen transport from the lung to the various peripheral tissues. From Pongo pygmaeus (Bornean orangutan).
   2612..2667    +  polyA_signal   β-globin poly(A) signal: rabbit β-globin polyadenylation signal (Gil and Proudfoot, 1987)
   3646..3666    +  protein_bind   attB4: mutant version of attB; core recombination site for the Gateway® BP reaction BP Clonase™
   3734..3945    +  promoter       EF-1α core promoter: core promoter for human elongation factor EF-1α
   3946..4884    +  intron         EF-1α intron A: intron upstream of the start codon of human EF-1α
   4911..4931    +  protein_bind   attB1: mutant version of attB; core recombination site for the Gateway® BP reaction BP Clonase™
   4951..5646    +  CDS            mKate2: mKate2 is a basic (constitutively fluorescent) red fluorescent protein published in 2009, derived from Entacmaea quadricolor. It is reported to be a rapidly-maturing monomer with moderate acid sensitivity.
   5666..5690    -  protein_bind   attB2: mutant version of attB; recombination site for the Gateway® BP reaction BP Clonase™
   5838..5912    +  CDS            HBB (fragment): HBB_PONPY - Experimental evidence at transcript level: Swiss-Prot protein existence level 2. Involved in oxygen transport from the lung to the various peripheral tissues. From Pongo pygmaeus (Bornean orangutan).
   5983..6038    +  polyA_signal   β-globin poly(A) signal: rabbit β-globin polyadenylation signal (Gil and Proudfoot, 1987)
   6422..6447    +  misc_feature   SA: splice acceptor site
   7119..7139    +  protein_bind   attB4: mutant version of attB; core recombination site for the Gateway® BP reaction BP Clonase™
   7207..7418    +  promoter       EF-1α core promoter: core promoter for human elongation factor EF-1α
   7419..8357    +  intron         EF-1α intron A: intron upstream of the start codon of human EF-1α
   8384..8404    +  protein_bind   attB1: mutant version of attB; core recombination site for the Gateway® BP reaction BP Clonase™
   8415..9131    +  CDS            EBFP2: EBFP2 is a basic (constitutively fluorescent) blue fluorescent protein published in 2007, derived from Aequorea victoria. It is reported to be a rapidly-maturing monomer with moderate acid sensitivity.
   9139..9163    -  protein_bind   attB2: mutant version of attB; recombination site for the Gateway® BP reaction BP Clonase™
   9167..9247    +  CDS            HBB (fragment): HBB_PONPY - Experimental evidence at transcript level: Swiss-Prot protein existence level 2. Involved in oxygen transport from the lung to the various peripheral tissues. From Pongo pygmaeus (Bornean orangutan).
   9318..9373    +  polyA_signal   β-globin poly(A) signal: rabbit β-globin polyadenylation signal (Gil and Proudfoot, 1987)
   9756..9778    -  protein_bind   lac operator (fragment): The lac repressor binds to the lac operator to inhibit transcription in E. coli. This inhibition can be relieved by adding lactose or isopropyl-β-D-thiogalactopyranoside (IPTG). lac repressor encoded by lacI
   9782..9812    -  promoter       lac promoter: promoter for the E. coli lac operon
   9827..9848    -  protein_bind   CAP binding site: CAP binding activates transcription in the presence of cAMP. E. coli catabolite activator protein
   9861..9900    -  CDS            lacI (fragment): lac repressor; lacI; The lac repressor binds to the lac operator to inhibit transcription in E. coli. This inhibition can be relieved by adding lactose or isopropyl-β-D-thiogalactopyranoside (IPTG).
  10073..10882   +  CDS            KanR: aminoglycoside phosphotransferase; aph(3')-Ia; confers resistance to kanamycin in bacteria or G418 (Geneticin®) in eukaryotes
