[The description below was written by a language model from this plasmid's Addgene catalogue record and pLannotate feature annotations shown in this document.]
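Description:
LSB-hsa-miR-138-5p is a mammalian expression plasmid of about 11 kb built on the Low Sensor Backbone (LSB), a synthetic-biology vector designed to report microRNA activity by two-colour fluorescence. It is maintained in E. coli through a high-copy ColE1/pUC-type origin and carries both a β-lactamase gene (ampicillin) and an aph(3')-Ia gene (kanamycin), and the record lists selection with both antibiotics. A remnant lac promoter/operator region is also annotated in the backbone.

The payload consists of two parallel transcription units, each driven by the human EF-1α core promoter with its intron A and terminated by a rabbit β-globin polyadenylation signal. Gateway attB4, attB1 and attB2 scars flank the promoters and coding sequences, reflecting modular assembly of the parts. One unit expresses the red fluorescent protein mKate2, whose 3' UTR contains the target site for human miR-138-5p. The site itself is not annotated in the feature table but presumably lies in the gap between the mKate2 cassette and its poly(A) region. The other unit expresses the blue protein EBFP2 without a target and serves as an internal reference for delivery and expression. When miR-138-5p is active in transfected cells, mKate2 is repressed relative to EBFP2, so the red-to-blue ratio measures miRNA activity. A puromycin N-acetyltransferase gene with its own β-globin poly(A) is also present for mammalian selection, though no dedicated promoter is annotated for it.

The depositors note that the repeated poly(A) elements make the plasmid inherently unstable. They also note that the physical plasmid differs slightly from the deposited sequence, including short insertions flanking the puromycin coding region that do not impair selection.
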