Addgene plasmid #103233: LSB-hsa-miR-138-5p
Purpose: Used to sense miRNA activity using fluorescence based tools. hsa-miR-138-5p target in 3' UTR of of mKate. miRNA activity can be measured by the repression of mKate2 relative to EBFP2 fluorescent proteins . Plasmid is inherently unstable; please see Depositor Comments
Depositing lab: Ron Weiss. Depositing organization: Massachusetts Institute of Technology. Publication: A mixed antagonistic/synergistic miRNA repression model enables accurate predictions of multi-input miRNA sensor activity. Gam JJ, Babb J, Weiss R. Nat Commun. 2018 Jun 22;9(1):2430. doi: 10.1038/s41467-018-04575-0. PubMed 29934631.
Backbone
  Vector backbone: Low Sensor Backbone (LSB)
  Vector type: Mammalian Expression, Synthetic Biology
Growth in bacteria
  Bacterial resistance: Ampicillin and Kanamycin, 100 & 50 μg/mL
  Growth temperature: 30°C
  Growth strain: NEB Stable
  Copy number: High Copy
Gene/Insert
  Gene/Insert name: hsa-miR-138-5p target
  Species: H. sapiens (human)
  Promoter: EF-1a
  Cloning method: Gibson Cloning
Terms and licenses: Academic/Nonprofit Terms; Industry Terms: Not Available to Industry
Depositor comments: Please note that this plasmid is inherently unstable due to a repeating poly A element. We recommend performing a diagnostic digest on multiple colonies upon receipt. The depositors would like to note the presence of several discrepancies between the depositor sequence and physical plasmid sequence. In particular, the sequences upstream and downstream of the puromycin coding region have 10 bp insertions which do not affect the ability to perform puromycin selection. The sequences for those regions within the physical plasmids are as follows: Upstream of Puro: GAATTCGACCGCCTGTCTCAAGGTGCCACC; Downstream of Puro: GCTTTGAGACTACGCGTGAATTCACTCCTC.
How to cite: LSB-hsa-miR-138-5p was a gift from Ron Weiss (Addgene plasmid # 103233 ; http://n2t.net/addgene:103233 ; RRID:Addgene_103233)
