>Addgene plasmid #103233 | LSB-hsa-miR-138-5p | depositor partial sequence | sequence record 195516 | hsa-miR-138-5p target
CGGCCTGATTCACAACACCAGCT
