>Addgene plasmid #103233 | LSB-hsa-miR-138-5p | addgene partial sequence | sequence record 236981 | mKate2-F 5'-ACCCGCTAAGAACCTCAAGA-3'
TGGAAGAATCAAGGAGGCCGACAAAGAGACATACGTCGAGCAGCACGAGGTGGCTGTGGCCAGATACTGC
GACCTCCCTAGCAAACTGGGGCACAAACTTAATTGAGAATTCTACCACCCAGCTTTCTTGTACAAAGTGG
TACGTCTCAAGACCAGAGGTCTCTGCTTATATTAGGCGGCCTGATTCACAACACCAGCTCGGCCTGATTC
ACAACACCAGCTCGGCCTGATTCACAACACCAGCTCGGCCTGATTCACAACACCAGCTCAACCAGAAGAG
ACCTGTGCTTCACTCCTCAGGTGCAGGCTGCCTATCAGAAGGTGGTGGCTGGTGTGGCCAATGCCCTGGC
TCACAAATACCACTGAGATCTTTTTCCCTCTGCCAAAAATTATGGGGACATCATGAAGCCCCTTGAGCAT
CTGACTTCTGGCTAATAAAGGAAATTTATTTTCATTGCAATAGTGTGTTGGAATTTTTTGTGTCTCTCAC
TCGGAAGGACATATGGGAGGGCAAATCATTTAAAACATCAGAATGAGTATTTGGTTTAGAGTTTGGCAAC
ATATGCCCATATGCTGGCTGCCATGAACAAA
